>Addgene plasmid #75486 | ACVR2B gRNA (BRDN0001149036) | addgene full sequence | sequence record 183976 | Addgene Assembled Sequence
CCCGGGTGCAAAGATGGATAAAGTTTTAAACAGAGAGGAATCTTTGCAGCTAATGGACCTTCTAGGTCTT
GAAAGGAGTGGGAATTGGCTCCGGTGCCCGTCAGTGGGCAGAGCGCACATCGCCCACAGTCCCCGAGAAG
TTGGGGGGAGGGGTCGGCAATTGATCCGGTGCCTAGAGAAGGTGGCGCGGGGTAAACTGGGAAAGTGATG
TCGTGTACTGGCTCCGCCTTTTTCCCGAGGGTGGGGGAGAACCGTATATAAGTGCAGTAGTCGCCGTGAA
CGTTCTTTTTCGCAACGGGTTTGCCGCCAGAACACAGGTAAGTGCCGTGTGTGGTTCCCGCGGGCCTGGC
CTCTTTACGGGTTATGGCCCTTGCGTGCCTTGAATTACTTCCACCTGGCTGCAGTACGTGATTCTTGATC
CCGAGCTTCGGGTTGGAAGTGGGTGGGAGAGTTCGAGGCCTTGCGCTTAAGGAGCCCCTTCGCCTCGTGC
TTGAGTTGAGGCCTGGCCTGGGCGCTGGGGCCGCCGCGTGCGAATCTGGTGGCACCTTCGCGCCTGTCTC
GCTGCTTTCGATAAGTCTCTAGCCATTTAAAATTTTTGATGACCTGCTGCGACGCTTTTTTTCTGGCAAG
ATAGTCTTGTAAATGCGGGCCAAGATCTGCACACTGGTATTTCGGTTTTTGGGGCCGCGGGCGGCGACGG
GGCCCGTGCGTCCCAGCGCACATGTTCGGCGAGGCGGGGCCTGCGAGCGCGGCCACCGAGAATCGGACGG
GGGTAGTCTCAAGCTGGCCGGCCTGCTCTGGTGCCTGGCCTCGCGCCGCCGTGTATCGCCCCGCCCTGGG
CGGCAAGGCTGGCCCGGTCGGCACCAGTTGCGTGAGCGGAAAGATGGCCGCTTCCCGGCCCTGCTGCAGG
GAGCTCAAAATGGAGGACGCGGCGCTCGGGAGAGCGGGCGGGTGAGTCACCCACACAAAGGAAAAGGGCC
TTTCCGTCCTCAGCCGTCGCTTCATGTGACTCCACGGAGTACCGGGCGCCGTCCAGGCACCTCGATTAGT
TCTCGAGCTTTTGGAGTACGTCGTCTTTAGGTTGGGGGGAGGGGTTTTATGCGATGGAGTTTCCCCACAC
TGAGTGGGTGGAGACTGAAGTTAGGCCAGCTTGGCACTTGATGTAATTCTCCTTGGAATTTGCCCTTTTT
GAGTTTGGATCTTGGTTCATTCTCAAGCCTCAGACAGTGGTTCAAAGTTTTTTTCTTCCATTTCAGGTGT
CGTGACGTACGGCCACCATGACCGAGTACAAGCCCACGGTGCGCCTCGCCACCCGCGACGACGTCCCCAG
GGCCGTACGCACCCTCGCCGCCGCGTTCGCCGACTACCCCGCCACGCGCCACACCGTCGATCCGGACCGC
CACATCGAGCGGGTCACCGAGCTGCAAGAACTCTTCCTCACGCGCGTCGGGCTCGACATCGGCAAGGTGT
GGGTCGCGGACGACGGCGCCGCCGTGGCGGTCTGGACCACGCCGGAGAGCGTCGAAGCGGGGGCGGTGTT
CGCCGAGATCGGCCCGCGCATGGCCGAGTTGAGCGGTTCCCGGCTGGCCGCGCAGCAACAGATGGAAGGC
CTCCTGGCGCCGCACCGGCCCAAGGAGCCCGCGTGGTTCCTGGCCACCGTCGGAGTCTCGCCCGACCACC
AGGGCAAGGGTCTGGGCAGCGCCGTCGTGCTCCCCGGAGTGGAGGCGGCCGAGCGCGCCGGGGTGCCCGC
CTTCCTGGAGACCTCCGCGCCCCGCAACCTCCCCTTCTACGAGCGGCTCGGCTTCACCGTCACCGCCGAC
GTCGAGGTGCCCGAAGGACCGCGCACCTGGTGCATGACCCGCAAGCCCGGTGCCTGAACGCGTTAAGTCG
ACAATCAACCTCTGGATTACAAAATTTGTGAAAGATTGACTGGTATTCTTAACTATGTTGCTCCTTTTAC
GCTATGTGGATACGCTGCTTTAATGCCTTTGTATCATGCTATTGCTTCCCGTATGGCTTTCATTTTCTCC
TCCTTGTATAAATCCTGGTTGCTGTCTCTTTATGAGGAGTTGTGGCCCGTTGTCAGGCAACGTGGCGTGG
TGTGCACTGTGTTTGCTGACGCAACCCCCACTGGTTGGGGCATTGCCACCACCTGTCAGCTCCTTTCCGG
GACTTTCGCTTTCCCCCTCCCTATTGCCACGGCGGAACTCATCGCCGCCTGCCTTGCCCGCTGCTGGACA
GGGGCTCGGCTGTTGGGCACTGACAATTCCGTGGTGTTGTCGGGGAAATCATCGTCCTTTCCTTGGCTGC
TCGCCTGTGTTGCCACCTGGATTCTGCGCGGGACGTCCTTCTGCTACGTCCCTTCGGCCCTCAATCCAGC
GGACCTTCCTTCCCGCGGCCTGCTGCCGGCTCTGCGGCCTCTTCCGCGTCTTCGCCTTCGCCCTCAGACG
AGTCGGATCTCCCTTTGGGCCGCCTCCCCGCGTCGACTTTAAGACCAATGACTTACAAGGCAGCTGTAGA
TCTTAGCCACTTTTTAAAAGAAAAGGGGGGACTGGAAGGGCTAATTCACTCCCAACGAAGACAAGATCTG
CTTTTTGCTTGTACTGGGTCTCTCTGGTTAGACCAGATCTGAGCCTGGGAGCTCTCTGGCTAACTAGGGA
ACCCACTGCTTAAGCCTCAATAAAGCTTGCCTTGAGTGCTTCAAGTAGTGTGTGCCCGTCTGTTGTGTGA
CTCTGGTAACTAGAGATCCCTCAGACCCTTTTAGTCAGTGTGGAAAATCTCTAGCAGTACGTATAGTAGT
TCATGTCATCTTATTATTCAGTATTTATAACTTGCAAAGAAATGAATATCAGAGAGTGAGAGGAACTTGT
TTATTGCAGCTTATAATGGTTACAAATAAAGCAATAGCATCACAAATTTCACAAATAAAGCATTTTTTTC
ACTGCATTCTAGTTGTGGTTTGTCCAAACTCATCAATGTATCTTATCATGTCTGGCTCTAGCTATCCCGC
CCCTAACTCCGCCCATCCCGCCCCTAACTCCGCCCAGTTCCGCCCATTCTCCGCCCCATGGCTGACTAAT
TTTTTTTATTTATGCAGAGGCCGAGGCCGCCTCGGCCTCTGAGCTATTCCAGAAGTAGTGAGGAGGCTTT
TTTGGAGGCCTAGGGACGTACCCAATTCGCCCTATAGTGAGTCGTATTACGCGCGCTCACTGGCCGTCGT
TTTACAACGTCGTGACTGGGAAAACCCTGGCGTTACCCAACTTAATCGCCTTGCAGCACATCCCCCTTTC
GCCAGCTGGCGTAATAGCGAAGAGGCCCGCACCGATCGCCCTTCCCAACAGTTGCGCAGCCTGAATGGCG
AATGGG
[124 nt withheld, positions 3367-3490]
C
[91 nt withheld, positions 3492-3582]
A
[49 nt withheld, positions 3584-3632]
CCTTTGACGTTGGAGTCCACGTTCTTT
[37 nt withheld, positions 3660-3696]
ACCCTATCTCGGTCTATTCTTTTGATTTATAAGGGATTTTGCCGATTTCGGCCTATTGGTTAAAAAATGA
GCTGATTTAACAAAAATTTAACGCGAATTTTAACAAAATATTAACGCTTACAATTTAGGTGGCACTTTTC
GGGGAAATGTGCGCGGAACCCCTATTTGTTTATTTTTCTAAATACATTCAAATATGTATCCGCTCATGAG
ACAATAACCCTGATAAATGCTTCAATAATATTGAAAAAGGAAGAGTATGAGTATTCAACATTTCCGTGTC
GCCCTTATTCCCTTTTTTGCGGCATTTTGCCTTCCTGTTTTTGCTCACCCAGAAACGCTGGTGAAAGTAA
AAGATGCTGAAGATCAGTTGGGTGCACGAGTGGGTTACATCGAACTGGATCTCAACAGCGGTAAGATCCT
TGAGAGTTTTCGCCCCGAAGAACGTTTTCCAATGATGAGCACTTTTAAAGTTCTGCTATGTGGCGCGGTA
TTATCCCGTATTGACGCCGGGCAAGAGCAACTCGGTCGCCGCATACACTATTCTCAGAATGACTTGGTTG
AGTACTCACCAGTCACAGAAAAGCATCTTACGGATGGCATGACAGTAAGAGAATTATGCAGTGCTGCCAT
AACCATGAGTGATAACACTGCGGCCAACTTACTTCTGACAACGATCGGAGGACCGAAGGAGCTAACCGCT
TTTTTGCACAACATGGGGGATCATGTAACTCGCCTTGATCGTTGGGAACCGGAGCTGAATGAAGCCATAC
CAAACGACGAGCGTGACACCACGATGCCTGTAGCAATGGCAACAACGTTGCGCAAACTATTAACTGGCGA
ACTACTTACTCTAGCTTCCCGGCAACAATTAATAGACTGGATGGAGGCGGATAAAGTTGCAGGACCACTT
CTGCGCTCGGCCCTTCCGGCTGGCTGGTTTATTGCTGATAAATCTGGAGCCGGTGAGCGTGGGTCTCGCG
GTATCATTGCAGCACTGGGGCCAGATGGTAAGCCCTCCCGTATCGTAGTTATCTACACGACGGGGAGTCA
GGCAACTATGGATGAACGAAATAGACAGATCGCTGAGATAGGTGCCTCACTGATTAAGCATTGGTAACTG
TCAGACCAAGTTTACTCATATATACTTTAGATTGATTTAAAACTTCATTTTTAATTTAAAAGGATCTAGG
TGAAGATCCTTTTTGATAATCTCATGACCAAAATCCCTTAACGTGAGTTTTCGTTCCACTGAGCGTCAGA
CCCCGTAGAAAAGATCAAAGGATCTTCTTGAGATCCTTTTTTTCTGCGCGTAATCTGCTGCTTGCAAACA
AAAAAACCACCGCTACCAGCGGTGGTTTGTTTGCCGGATCAAGAGCTACCAACTCTTTTTCCGAAGGTAA
CTGGCTTCAGCAGAGCGCAGATACCAAATACTGTTCTTCTAGTGTAGCCGTAGTTAGGCCACCACTTCAA
GAACTCTGTAGCACCGCCTACATACCTCGCTCTGCTAATCCTGTTACCAGTGGCTGCTGCCAGTGGCGAT
AAGTCGTGTCTTACCGGGTTGGACTCAAGACGATAGTTACCGGATAAGGCGCAGCGGTCGGGCTGAACGG
GGGGTTCGTGCACACAGCCCAGCTTGGAGCGAACGACCTACACCGAACTGAGATACCTACAGCGTGAGCT
ATGAGAAAGCGCCACGCTTCCCGAAGGGAGAAAGGCGGACAGGTATCCGGTAAGCGGCAGGGTCGGAACA
GGAGAGCGCACGAGGGAGCTTCCAGGGGGAAACGCCTGGTATCTTTATAGTCCTGTCGGGTTTCGCCACC
TCTGACTTGAGCGTCGATTTTTGTGATGCTCGTCAGGGGGGCGGAGCCTATGGAAAAACGCCAGCAACGC
GGCCTTTTTACGGTTCCTGGCCTTTTGCTGGCCTTTTGCTCACATGTTCTTTCCTGCGTTATCCCCTGAT
TCTGTGGATAACCGTATTACCGCCTTTGAGTGAGCTGATACCGCTCGCCGCAGCCGAACGACCGAGCGCA
GCGAGTCAGTGAGCGAGGAAGCGGAAGAGCGCCCAATACGCAAACCGCCTCTCCCCGCGCGTTGGCCGAT
TCATTAATGCAGCTGGCACGACAGGTTTCCCGACTGGAAAGCGGGCAGTGAGCGCAACGCAATTAATGTG
AGTTAGCTCACTCATTAGGCACCCCAGGCTTTACACTTTATGCTTCCGGCTCGTATGTTGTGTGGAATTG
TGAGCGGATAACAATTTCACACAGGAAACAGCTATGACCATGATTACGCCAAGCGCGCAATTAACCCTCA
CTAAAGGGAACAAAAGCTGGAGCTGCAAGCTTAATGTAGTCTTATGCAATACTCTTGTAGTCTTGCAACA
TGGTAACGATGAGTTAGCAACATGCCTTACAAGGAGAGAAAAAGCACCGTGCATGCCGATTGGTGGAAGT
AAGGTGGTACGATCGTGCCTTATTAGGAAGGCAACAGACGGGTCTGACATGGATTGGACGAACCACTGAA
TTGCCGCATTGCAGAGATATTGTATTTAAGTGCCTAGCTCGATACATAAACGGGTCTCTCTGGTTAGACC
AGATCTGAGCCTGGGAGCTCTCTGGCTAACTAGGGAACCCACTGCTTAAGCCTCAATAAAGCTTGCCTTG
AGTGCTTCAAGTAGTGTGTGCCCGTCTGTTGTGTGACTCTGGTAACTAGAGATCCCTCAGACCCTTTTAG
TCAGTGTGGAAAATCTCTAGCAGTGGCGCCCGAACAGGGACTTGAAAGCGAAAGGGAAACCAGAGGAGCT
CTCTCGACGCAGGACTCGGCTTGCTGAAGCGCGCACGGCAAGAGGCGAGGGGCGGCGACTGGTGAGTACG
CCAAAAATTTTGACTAGCGGAGGCTAGAAGGAGAGAGATGGGTGCGAGAGCGTCAGTATTAAGCGGGGGA
GAATTAGATCGCGATGGGAAAAAATTCGGTTAAGGCCAGGGGGAAAGAAAAAATATAAATTAAAACATAT
AGTATGGGCAAGCAGGGAGCTAGAACGATTCGCAGTTAATCCTGGCCTGTTAGAAACATCAGAAGGCTGT
AGACAAATACTGGGACAGCTACAACCATCCCTTCAGACAGGATCAGAAGAACTTAGATCATTATATAATA
CAGTAGCAACCCTCTATTGTGTGCATCAAAGGATAGAGATAAAAGACACCAAGGAAGCTTTAGACAAGAT
AGAGGAAGAGCAAAACAAAAGTAAGACCACCGCACAGCAAGCGGCCGCTGATCTTCAGACCTGGAGGAGG
AGATATGAGGGACAATTGGAGAAGTGAATTATATAAATATAAAGTAGTAAAAATTGAACCATTAGGAGTA
GCACCCACCAAGGCAAAGAGAAGAGTGGTGCAGAGAGAAAAAAGAGCAGTGGGAATAGGAGCTTTGTTCC
TTGGGTTCTTGGGAGCAGCAGGAAGCACTATGGGCGCAGCGTCAATGACGCTGACGGTACAGGCCAGACA
ATTATTGTCTGGTATAGTGCAGCAGCAGAACAATTTGCTGAGGGCTATTGAGGCGCAACAGCATCTGTTG
CAACTCACAGTCTGGGGCATCAAGCAGCTCCAGGCAAGAATCCTGGCTGTGGAAAGATACCTAAAGGATC
AACAGCTCCTGGGGATTTGGGGTTGCTCTGGAAAACTCATTTGCACCACTGCTGTGCCTTGGAATGCTAG
TTGGAGTAATAAATCTCTGGAACAGATTTGGAATCACACGACCTGGATGGAGTGGGACAGAGAAATTAAC
AATTACACAAGCTTAATACACTCCTTAATTGAAGAATCGCAAAACCAGCAAGAAAAGAATGAACAAGAAT
TATTGGAATTAGATAAATGGGCAAGTTTGTGGAATTGGTTTAACATAACAAATTGGCTGTGGTATATAAA
ATTATTCATAATGATAGTAGGAGGCTTGGTAGGTTTAAGAATAGTTTTTGCTGTACTTTCTATAGTGAAT
AGAGTTAGGCAGGGATATTCACCATTATCGTTTCAGACCCACCTCCCAACCCCGAGGGGACCCAGAGAGG
GCCTATTTCCCATGATTCCTTCATATTTGCATATACGATACAAGGCTGTTAGAGAGATAATTAGAATTAA
TTTGACTGTAAACACAAAGATATTAGTACAAAATACGTGACGTAGAAAGTAATAATTTCTTGGGTAGTTT
GCAGTTTTAAAATTATGTTTTAAAATGGACTATCATATGCTTACCGTAACTTGAAAGTATTTCGATTTCT
TGGCTTTATATATCTTGTGGAAAGGACGAAACACCGATGACTTCAACTGCTACGATGTTTTAGAGCTAGA
AATAGCAAGTTAAAATAAGGCTAGTCCGTTATCAACTTGAAAAAGTGGCACCGAGTCGGTGCTTTTTTAA
GCTTGGCGTAACTAGATCTTGAGACAAATGGCAGTATTCATCCACAATTTTAAAAGAAAAGGGGGGATTG
GGGGGTACAGTGCAGGGGAAAGAATAGTAGACATAATAGCAACAGACATACAAACTAAAGAATTACAAAA
ACAAATTACAAAAATTCAAAATTTTCGGGTTTATTACAGGGACAGCAGAGATCCACTTTGGCGCCGGCTC
GAGGGGG
Features (pLannotate 1.2.2; 29 found; start..end, strand, type, name):
     14..80      +  CDS            small t antigen (fragment): SV40 (simian virus 40) small t antigen
    106..317     +  promoter       EF-1α core promoter: core promoter for human elongation factor EF-1α
    318..1256    +  intron         EF-1α intron A: intron upstream of the start codon of human EF-1α
   1278..1877    +  CDS            PuroR (fragment): puromycin N-acetyltransferase; pac from Streptomyces; confers resistance to puromycin
   1893..2481    +  misc_feature   WPRE: woodchuck hepatitis virus posttranscriptional regulatory element
   2532..2551    +  misc_feature   cPPT/CTS (fragment): central polypurine tract and central termination sequence of HIV-1
   2553..2786    +  LTR            3' LTR (ΔU3): self-inactivating 3' long terminal repeat (LTR) from HIV-1
   2864..2985    +  polyA_signal   SV40 poly(A) signal: SV40 polyadenylation signal
   3025..3160    +  rep_origin     SV40 ori: SV40 origin of replication
   3181..3199    -  promoter       T7 promoter: promoter for bacteriophage T7 RNA polymerase
   3207..3362    +  CDS            lacZα (fragment): LacZα fragment of β-galactosidase; lacZ fragment
   3367..3795    +  rep_origin     f1 ori (sequence partly withheld): f1 bacteriophage origin of replication; arrow indicates direction of (+) strand synthesis
   3848..3952    +  promoter       AmpR promoter: bla
   3953..4813    +  CDS            AmpR: β-lactamase; bla; confers resistance to ampicillin, carbenicillin, and related antibiotics
   4984..5572    +  rep_origin     ori: high-copy-number ColE1/pMB1/pBR322/pUC origin of replication
   5755..5847    +  CDS            lacI (fragment): lac repressor; lacI; The lac repressor binds to the lac operator to inhibit transcription in E. coli. This inhibition can be relieved by adding lactose or isopropyl-β-D-thiogalactopyranoside (IPTG).
   5860..5881    +  protein_bind   CAP binding site: CAP binding activates transcription in the presence of cAMP. E. coli catabolite activator protein
   5896..5926    +  promoter       lac promoter: promoter for the E. coli lac operon
   5934..5950    +  protein_bind   lac operator: The lac repressor binds to the lac operator to inhibit transcription in E. coli. This inhibition can be relieved by adding lactose or isopropyl-β-D-thiogalactopyranoside (IPTG). lac repressor encoded by lacI
   5995..6013    +  promoter       T3 promoter: promoter for bacteriophage T3 RNA polymerase
   6041..6267    +  promoter       RSV promoter: Rous sarcoma virus enhancer/promoter
   6268..6448    +  LTR            5' LTR (truncated): truncated 5' long terminal repeat (LTR) from HIV-1
   6495..6620    +  misc_feature   HIV-1 Ψ: packaging signal of human immunodeficiency virus type 1
   6604..6967    +  CDS            HIV-1 gag (fragment): gag protein from human immunodeficiency virus 1; gag
   7113..7346    +  misc_feature   RRE: The Rev response element (RRE) of HIV-1 allows for Rev-dependent mRNA export from the nucleus to the cytoplasm.
   7723..7749    +  CDS            Rev (fragment): human immunodeficiency virus 1 (HIV-1) Rev protein; rev; enhances nuclear export of unspliced and incompletely spliced viral mRNAs
   7753..7993    +  promoter       U6 promoter: RNA polymerase III promoter for human U6 snRNA
   8023..8098    +  misc_RNA       gRNA scaffold: guide RNA scaffold for the Streptococcus pyogenes CRISPR/Cas9 system
   8154..8271    +  misc_feature   cPPT/CTS: central polypurine tract and central termination sequence of HIV-1
