[The description below was written by a language model from this plasmid's Addgene catalogue record and pLannotate feature annotations shown in this document.]
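Description:
ACVR2B gRNA (BRDN0001149036) is a third-generation lentiviral guide RNA plasmid built on the lentiGuide-Puro backbone and designed to direct Streptococcus pyogenes Cas9 to the human ACVR2B gene (activin receptor type IIB, designed against the NM_001106.3 reference transcript). It is propagated in E. coli as a high-copy plasmid using a ColE1/pUC-type origin with ampicillin selection through β-lactamase. An f1 origin, an SV40 origin and residual lac/T7/T3 cloning-vector elements are also annotated in the backbone.

The lentiviral transfer cassette begins with an RSV promoter fused to a truncated HIV-1 5' LTR, which makes genomic RNA production independent of Tat. This is followed by the Ψ packaging signal with a partial gag sequence, and by the Rev response element for Rev-dependent nuclear export. Within the cassette, a human U6 RNA polymerase III promoter drives the 20-nt ACVR2B spacer joined to the SpCas9 gRNA scaffold. A cPPT/CTS element lies downstream and aids nuclear import of the viral genome. A separate EF-1α promoter with its intron A expresses puromycin N-acetyltransferase for selection of transduced mammalian cells, and a WPRE enhances transcript expression. The cassette ends in a ΔU3 self-inactivating 3' LTR, followed by an SV40 polyadenylation signal.

The plasmid does not encode Cas9, so it must be used with a separate Cas9 vector such as lentiCas9-Blast or in cells that already express Cas9. It is one guide from a human kinome gRNA collection associated with work on optimised sgRNA design, and it is suited to knockout of ACVR2B in human cells.
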