Addgene plasmid #75486: ACVR2B gRNA (BRDN0001149036)
Purpose: 3rd generation lentiviral gRNA plasmid targeting human ACVR2B
Depositing lab: John Doench & David Root. Depositing organization: Broad Institute. Publication: Optimized sgRNA design to maximize activity and minimize off-target effects of CRISPR-Cas9. Doench JG, Fusi N, Sullender M, Hegde M, Vaimberg EW, Donovan KF, Smith I, Tothova Z, Wilen C, Orchard R, Virgin HW, Listgarten J, Root DE. Nat Biotechnol. 2016 Jan 18. doi: 10.1038/nbt.3437. PubMed 26780180.
Backbone
  Vector backbone: lentiGuide-Puro
  Backbone manufacturer: Zhang Lab (Addgene plasmid # 52963)
  Vector type: Mammalian Expression, Lentiviral, CRISPR
  Selectable markers: Puromycin
Growth in bacteria
  Bacterial resistance: Ampicillin, 100 μg/mL
  Growth temperature: 37°C
  Growth strain: DH5alpha
  Copy number: High Copy
Gene/Insert
  Gene/Insert name: ACVR2B (alt names: ACVR2B; NM_001106.3)
  gRNA/shRNA sequence: ATGACTTCAACTGCTACGAT
  Species: H. sapiens (human)
  Entrez Gene: ACVR2B (a.k.a. ACTRIIB, ActR-IIB, HTX4)
  Promoter: hU6
  Cloning method: Unknown
  Sequencing primers: 5′ U6-F; 3′ pS2-R
Terms and licenses: Academic/Nonprofit Terms; Industry Terms: Not Available to Industry
Depositor comments: The gRNA was designed to target the following Genbank reference sequence(s): NM_001106.3. Note that this plasmid does NOT contain Cas9. It should be used in conjunction with lentiCas9-Blast (Addgene #52962) or otherwise with cell lines already expressing Cas9. Browse the full kinome gRNA library at http://www.addgene.org/pooled-library/broadgpp-human-kinome/ or visit http://www.broadinstitute.org/rnai/public/ for detailed protocols and information.
How to cite: ACVR2B gRNA (BRDN0001149036) was a gift from John Doench & David Root (Addgene plasmid # 75486 ; http://n2t.net/addgene:75486 ; RRID:Addgene_75486)
