>Addgene plasmid #75486 | ACVR2B gRNA (BRDN0001149036) | depositor partial sequence | sequence record 142946 | Target Sequence
ATGACTTCAACTGCTACGAT
