>Addgene plasmid #75486 | ACVR2B gRNA (BRDN0001149036) | addgene partial sequence | sequence record 183975 | hU6-F
AGAAAGTAATAATTTCTTGGGTAGTTTGCAGTTTTAAAATTATGTTTTAAAATGGACTATCATATGCTTA
CCGTAACTTGAAAGTATTTCGATTTCTTGGCTTTATATATCTTGTGGAAAGGACGAAACACCGATGACTT
CAACTGCTACGATGTTTTAGAGCTAGAAATAGCAAGTTAAAATAAGGCTAGTCCGTTATCAACTTGAAAA
AGTGGCACCGAGTCGGTGCTTTTTTAAGCTTGGCGTAACTAGATCTTGAGACAAATGGCAGTATTCATCC
ACAATTTTAAAAGAAAAGGGGGGATTGGGGGGTACAGTGCAGGGGAAAGAATAGTAGACATAATAGCAAC
AGACATACAAACTAAAGAATTACAAAAACAAATTACAAAAATTCAAAATTTTCGGGTTTATTACAGGGAC
AGCAGAGATCCACTTTGGCGCCGGCTCGAGGGGGCCCGGGTGCAAAGATGGATAAAGTTTTAAACAGAGA
GGAATCTTTGCAGCTAATGGACCTTCTAGGTCTTGAAAGGAGTGGGAATTGGCTCCGGTGCCCGTCAGTG
GGCAGAGCGC
